>Addgene plasmid #245153 | pJAK205 | addgene full sequence | sequence record 495606 | Addgene NGS Result
TTGAGATCCTTTTTTTCTGCGCGTAATCTGCTGCTTGCAAACAAAAAAACCACCGCTACCAGCGGTGGTT
TGTTTGCCGGATCAAGAGCTACCAACTCTTTTTCCGAAGGTAACTGGCTTCAGCAGAGCGCAGATACCAA
ATACTGTTCTTCTAGTGTAGCCGTAGTTAGGCCACCACTTCAAGAACTCTGTAGCACCGCCTACATACCT
CGCTCTGCTAATCCTGTTACCAGTGGCTGCTGCCAGTGGCGATAAGTCGTGTCTTACCGGGTTGGACTCA
AGACGATAGTTACCGGATAAGGCGCAGCGGTCGGGCTGAACGGGGGGTTCGTGCACACAGCCCAGCTTGG
AGCGAACGACCTACACCGAACTGAGATACCTACAGCGTGAGCTATGAGAAAGCGCCACGCTTCCCGAAGG
GAGAAAGGCGGACAGGTATCCGGTAAGCGGCAGGGTCGGAACAGGAGAGCGCACGAGGGAGCTTCCAGGG
GGAAACGCCTGGTATCTTTATAGTCCTGTCGGGTTTCGCCACCTCTGACTTGAGCGTCGATTTTTGTGAT
GCTCGTCAGGGGGGCGGAGCCTATGGAAAAACGCCAGCAACGCGGCCTTTTTACGGTTCCTGGCCTTTTG
CTGGCCTTTTGCTCACATGTTCTTTCCTGCGTTATCCCCTGATTCTGTGGATAACCGTATTACCGCCTTT
GAGTGAGCTGATACCGCTCGCCGCAGCCGAACGACCGAGCGCAGCGAGTCAGTGAGCGAGGAAGCGGAAG
AGCGCCCAATACGCAGGGCCCCCTGCTTCGGGGTCATTATAGCGATTTTTTCGGTATATCCATCCTTTTT
CGCACGATATACAGGATTTTGCCAAAGGGTTCGTGTAGACTTTCCTTGGTGTATCCAACGGCGTCAGCCG
GGCAGGATAGGTGAAGTAGGCCCACCCGCGAGCGGGTGTTCCTTCTTCACTGTCCCTTATTCGCACCTGG
CGGTGCTCAACGGGAATCCTGCTCTGCGAGGCTGGCCGGCTACCGCCGGCGTAACAGATGAGGGCAAGCG
GATGGCTGATGAAACCAAGCCAACCAGGAAGGGCAGCCCACCTATCAAGGTGTACTGCCTTCCAGACGAA
CGAAGAGCGATTGAGGAAAAGGCGGCGGCGGCCGGCATGAGCCTGTCGGCCTACCTGCTGGCCGTCGGCC
AGGGCTACAAAATCACGGGCGTCGTGGACTATGAGCACGTCCGCGAGCTGGCCCGCATCAATGGCGACCT
GGGCCGCCTGGGCGGCCTGCTGAAACTCTGGCTCACCGACGACCCGCGCACGGCGCGGTTCGGTGATGCC
ACGATCCTCGCCCTGCTGGCGAAGATCGAAGAGAAGCAGGACGAGCTTGGCAAGGTCATGATGGGCGTGG
TCCGCCCGAGGGCAGAGCCATGACTTTTTTAGCCGCTAAAACGGCCGGGGGGTGCGCGTGATTGCCAAGC
ACGTCCCCATGCGCTCCATCAAGAAGAGCGACTTCGCGGAGCTGGTGAAGTACATCACCGACGAGCAAGG
CAAGACCGATCGGGCCCCCTGCAGGATAAAAAAATTGTAGATAAATTTTATAAAATAGTTTTATCTACAA
TTTTTTTATCAGGAAACAGCTATGACCGCGGCCGCTGTATCCATATGACCATGATTACGAATTCCCCGGA
TCGAGATAGTATATGATGCATATTCTTTAAATATAGATAAAGTTATAGAAGCAATAGAAGATTTAGGATT
TACTGTAATATAAATTACACTTTTAAAAAGTTTAAAAACATGATACAATAAGTTATGGTTGGAATTGTTA
TCCGCTCACAATTCCAACTTATGATTAAAATTTTAAGGAGGTGTATTTCATAATGTGTCGAATAACGCTT
TACAAACAATTATTAACGCCCGGTTACCAGGCGAAGAGGGGCTGTGGCAGATTCATCTGCAGGACGGAAA
AATCAGCGCCATTGATGCGCAATCCGGCGTGATGCCCATAACTGAAAACAGCCTGGATGCCGAACAAGGT
TTAGTTATACCGCCGTTTGTGGAGCCACATATTCACCTGGACACCACGCAAACCGCCGGACAACCGAACT
GGAATCAGTCCGGCACGCTGTTTGAAGGCATTGAACGCTGGGCCGAGCGCAAAGCGTTATTAACCCATGA
CGATGTGAAACAACGCGCATGGCAAACGCTGAAATGGCAGATTGCCAACGGCATTCAGCATGTGCGTACC
CATGTCGATGTTTCGGATGCAACGCTAACTGCGCTGAAAGCAATGCTGGAAGTGAAGCAGGAAGTCGCGC
CGTGGATTGATCTGCAAATCGTCGCCTTCCCTCAGGAAGGGATTTTGTCGTATCCCAACGGTGAAGCGTT
GCTGGAAGAGGCGTTACGCTTAGGGGCAGATGTAGTGGGGGCGATTCCGCATTTTGAATTTACCCGTGAA
TACGGCGTGGAGTCGCTGCATAAAACCTTCGCCCTGGCGCAAAAATACGACCGTCTCATCGACGTTCACT
GTGATGAGATCGATGACGAGCAGTCGCGCTTTGTCGAAACCGTTGCTGCCCTGGCGCACCATGAAGGCAT
GGGCGCACGAGTCACCGCCAGCCACACCACGGCAATGCACTCCTATAACGGGGCGTATACCTCACGCCTG
TTCCGCTTGCTGAAAATGTCCGGTATTAACTTTGTCGCCAACCCGCTGGTCAATATTCATCTGCAAGGAC
GTTTCGATACGTATCCAAAACGTCGCGGCATCACGCGCGTTAAAGAGATGCTGGAGTCCGGCATTAACGT
CTGCTTTGGTCACGATGATGTCTTCGATCCGTGGTATCCGCTGGGAACGGCGAATATGCTGCAAGTGCTG
CATATGGGGCTGCATGTTTGCCAGTTGATGGGCTACGGGCAGATTAACGATGGCCTGAATTTAATCACCC
ACCACAGCGCAAGGACGTTGAATTTGCAGGATTACGGCATTGCCGCCGGAAACAGCGCCAACCTGATTAT
CCTGCCGGCTGAAAATGGGTTTGATGCGCTGCGCCGTCAGGTTCCGGTACGTTATTCGGTACGTGGCGGC
AAGGTGATTGCCAGCACACAACCGGCACAAACCACCGTATATCTGGAGCAGCCAGAAGCCATCGATTACA
AACGTTGAACGACTGGGTTACAGCGAGCTTAGTTTAAAGGGCGAATTCCTAGAGTCGACGTCACGCGTCC
ATGGAGATCTCGAGGCCTGCAGACATGCAAGCTTGGCACTGGCCGTCGTTTTACAACGTCGTGACTGGGA
AAACCCTGGCGTTACCCAACTTAATCGCCTTGCAGCACATCCCCCTTTCGCCAGCTGGCGTAATAGCGAA
GAGGCCCGCACCGATCGCCCTTCCCAACAGTTGCGCAGCCTGAATGGCGAATGGCGCTAGCATAAAAATA
AGAAGCCTGCATTTGCAGGCTTCTTATTTTTATGGCGCGCCGTTCTGAATCCTTAGCTAATGGTTCAACA
GGTAACTATGACGAAGATAGCACCCTGGATAAGTCTGTAATGGATTCTAAGGCATTTAATGAAGACGTGT
ATATAAAATGTGCTAATGAAAAAGAAAATGCGTTAAAAGAGCCTAAAATGAGTTCAAATGGTTTTGAAAT
TGATTGGTAGTTTAATTTAATATATTTTTTCTATTGGCTATCTCGATACCTATAGAATCTTCTGTTCACT
TTTGTTTTTGAAATATAAAAAGGGGCTTTTTAGCCCCTTTTTTTTAAAACTCCGGAGGAGTTTCTTCATT
CTTGATACTATACGTAACTATTTCGATTTGACTTCATTGTCAATTAAGCTAGTAAAATCAATGGTTAAAA
AACAAAAAACTTGCATTTTTCTACCTAGTAATTTATAATTTTAAGTGTCGAGTTTAAAAGTATAATTTAC
CAGGAAAGGAGCAAGTTTTTTAATAAGGAAAAATTTTTCCTTTTAAAATTCTATTTCGTTATATGACTAA
TTATAATCAAAAAAATGAAAATAAACAAGAGGTAAAAACTGCTTTAGAGAAATGTACTGATAAAAAAAGA
AAAAATCCTAGATTTACGTCATACATAGCACCTTTAACTACTAAGAAAAATATTGAAAGGACTTCCACTT
GTGGAGATTATTTGTTTATGTTGAGTGATGCAGACTTAGAACATTTTAAATTACATAAAGGTAATTTTTG
CGGTAATAGATTTTGTCCAATGTGTAGTTGGCGACTTGCTTGTAAGGATAGTTTAGAAATATCTATTCTT
ATGGAGCATTTAAGAAAAGAAGAAAATAAAGAGTTTATATTTTTAACTCTTACAACTCCAAATGTAAAAA
GTTATGATCTTAATTATTCTATTAAACAATATAATAAATCTTTTAAAAAATTAATGGAGCGTAAGGAAGT
TAAGGATATAACTAAAGGTTATATAAGAAAATTAGAAGTAACTTACCAAAAGGAAAAATACATAACAAAG
GATTTATGGAAAATAAAAAAAGATTATTATCAAAAAAAAGGACTTGAAATTGGTGATTTAGAACCTAATT
TTGATACTTATAATCCTCATTTTCATGTAGTTATTGCAGTTAATAAAAGTTATTTTACAGATAAAAATTA
TTATATAAATCGAGAAAGATGGTTGGAATTATGGAAGTTTGCTACTAAGGATGATTCTATAACTCAAGTT
GATGTTAGAAAAGCAAAAATTAATGATTATAAAGAGGTTTACGAACTTGCGAAATATTCAGCTAAAGACA
CTGATTATTTAATATCGAGGCCAGTATTTGAAATTTTTTATAAAGCATTAAAAGGCAAGCAGGTATTAGT
TTTTAGTGGATTTTTTAAAGATGCACACAAATTGTACAAGCAAGGAAAACTTGATGTTTATAAAAAGAAA
GATGAAATTAAATATGTCTATATAGTTTATTATAATTGGTGCAAAAAACAATATGAAAAAACTAGAATAA
GGGAACTTACGGAAGATGAAAAAGAAGAATTAAATCAAGATTTAATAGATGGAATAGAAATAGATTAAAG
TGTAACTATACTTTATATATATATGATTAAAAAAATAAAAAACAACAGCCTATTAGGTTGTTGTTTTTTA
TTTTCTTTATTAATTTTTTTAATTTTTAGTTTTTAGTTCTTTTTTAAAATAAGTTTCAGCCTCTTTTTCA
ATATTTTTTAAAGAAGGAGTATTTGCATGAATTGCCTTTTTTCTAACAGACTTAGGAAATATTTTAACAG
TATCTTCTTGCGCCGGTGATTTTGGAACTTCATAACTTACTAATTTATAATTATTATTTTCTTTTTTAAT
TGTAACAGTTGCAAAAGAAGCTGAACCTGTTCCTTCAACTAGTTTATCATCTTCAATATAATATTCTTGA
CCTATATAGTATAAATATATTTTTATTATATTTTTACTTTTTTCTGAATCTATTATTTTATAATCATAAA
AAGTTTTACCACCAAAAGAAGGTTGTACTCCTTCTGGTCCAACATATTTTTTTACTATATTATCTAAATA
ATTTTTGGGAACTGGTGTTGTAATTTGATTAATCGAACAACCAGTTATACTTAAAGGAATTATAACTATA
AAAATATATAGGATTATCTTTTTAAATTTCATTATTGGCCTCCTTTTTATTAAATTTATGTTACCATAAA
AAGGACATAACGGGAATATGTAGAATATTTTTAATGTAGACAAAATTTTACATAAATATAAAGAAAGGAA
GTGTTTGTTTAAATTTTATAGCAAACTATCAAAAATTAGGGGGATAAAAATTTATGAAAAAAAGGTTTTC
GATGTTATTTTTATGTTTAACTTTAATAGTTTGTGGTTTATTTACAAATTCGGCCGGCCAGTGGGCAAGT
TGAAAAATTCACAAAAATGTGGTATAATATCTTTGTTCATTAGAGCGATAAACTTGAATTTGAGAGGGAA
CTTAGATGGTATTTGAAAAAATTGATAAAAATAGTTGGAACAGAAAAGAGTATTTTGACCACTACTTTGC
AAGTGTACCTTGTACCTACAGCATGACCGTTAAAGTGGATATCACACAAATAAAGGAAAAGGGAATGAAA
CTATATCCTGCAATGCTTTATTATATTGCAATGATTGTAAACCGCCATTCAGAGTTTAGGACGGCAATCA
ATCAAGATGGTGAATTGGGGATATATGATGAGATGATACCAAGCTATACAATATTTCACAATGATACTGA
AACATTTTCCAGCCTTTGGACTGAGTGTAAGTCTGACTTTAAATCATTTTTAGCAGATTATGAAAGTGAT
ACGCAACGGTATGGAAACAATCATAGAATGGAAGGAAAGCCAAATGCTCCGGAAAACATTTTTAATGTAT
CTATGATACCGTGGTCAACCTTCGATGGCTTTAATCTGAATTTGCAGAAAGGATATGATTATTTGATTCC
TATTTTTACTATGGGGAAATATTATAAAGAAGATAACAAAATTATACTTCCTTTGGCAATTCAAGTTCAT
CACGCAGTATGTGACGGATTTCACATTTGCCGTTTTGTAAACGAATTGCAGGAATTGATAAATAGTTAAC
TTCAGGTTTGTCTGTAACTAAAAACAAGTATTTAAGCAAAAACATCGTAGAAATACGGTGTTTTTTGTTA
CCCTAAATATATCTTGCCCAAATGTCAAAGCTGGTGGAATGGCTTTTGGTATAAAAAATGAAGTGGCAAG
AGAAGTTGTTCGTGAGGTAAGAAACATAACGAAACTGCCTTTAGTAATAAAATTATCACCCAATGCAGAA
GATATTGTAGGAATGGCAAAAGTTTGTGAAGAAGAAGGTGCTGATGGAGTTTCATTAGTTAATACTTTTA
AAGCAATGGCAATTGATATAAAAAATAGAAGACCAGTATTTGAAAATGTATATGCTGGATTATCTGGACC
AGCTATAAAACCTATAGCTTTGAGAATGGTACATGAAGTGTGTAAAAATGTAAATATACCTGTAATGGGA
ATGGGCGGAATAACTAAAGCCACAGATGCTATAGAGTTTATAATGGCAGGAGCTACTTGTATCCAAGTTG
GAACTGCAAATTTTATGAATCCTAGAATAGGTATTGAAATAATAGATGGGATTAATGAATTTATGGATAG
AGAAGGAATAAAAAGTTTAGACGAAATAAGAGGAATTATATAAGGTAGAATAAATAGTATTTTAAAGATA
AAAAATATAGATTAAATAAACAATAATTTTATAACATTAACATGGAGGAAAAATAATATGAGTAAAGTAG
ATGTAGTGGATATATTAAAGAAAAGTGATGCATTGTTGGAGGGACATTTTTTATTATCTTCAGGAAAACA
CAGTAATAGATACGTACAATGTGCAAAAGTATTAAGATTTCCAGAATATGCTGCTGAGGTATTAAGTACA
GTTGTTGAACAAATAAAAGACTTAGATATAGACTTAGTAGTAGGACCAGCTATGGGTGGAGTAATAGTTT
CTTATGAGTTAGGAAGACAATTAGGAAAAGAAGCTGTATTTACTGAGAGAAAAGACAATACAATGGAGTT
AAGAAGAGGATTTGAAGTTAAAAAAGGAGCAAAGATAATAATTGCTGAAGACGTTGTAACTACTGGTAAA
TCAACTATGGAGACAAAAAGAGTATTAGAAGCCTTAGGTGGAGAAGTTGTAGGTGTTGCATGTATAGCAG
ATAGAACTAATCATGATATAGGTATGCCTATATATAGTGCTATAAAACTTGATATTCAAGTTTATGAATC
TGATGAGTGTCCTTTATGTAAGGAAGGAAAATTACCAGTTGTTAAGCCTGGAAGTAGAGAGTTCAAGGAA
TTAGGGATGTAATAACGAATTCTGCATCAAGCTAGCATAAAAATAAGAAGCCTGCATTTGCAGGCTTCTT
ATTTTTATGGTACCCGTTAACAGATCTGAGCTCAGAATGGGATCCGCACAATGAAGGACTGTTCAGTCTG
ATTCATCCACATTATACTAAATGCTTACTTCTATTCCATCTTCCATTTACCGATTAGGAAAAAGGCTTCT
CTCATGAGAAGTCTTTTTTATTTAAACTTAATTATTTATAGTGTTACTTAAAAAATGTAAATTTTTTAGA
GTAAAAATTTGTAATATAACATATAACTTAAAAATAAAAAGCAGTTAGCCTTATAAATGAAGGTTAGCTG
TTTTTTTTGTTAAAAATATATTTACAAAATAAGAGATAGTAGCAGTACAATATAAGTATAAGGTAAAAGT
ATTATATATTAGGGAGGGGTAAGTATGAAAAATCAATTAAATGAAAATCATAAAAAGGTTGTATTTTTTG
GAGTAGGTGCTGTAGGAGCTACTTTTGCAGAACAATTTTTTAACTCTAAATATGATTTTAAAATTCTTTG
TGATAATGAAAGAAAGAAAAGATATTTAGAAGAAGGATTTATAATAAATGGAAAAAGGTATGATTTTAAT
TATGTAACTAAAGATGAGTATAAACAAGAGGCTGATTTTATAATTATAGGTCTAAAATATAATAATTTAA
AAGAAAATATAAAAGAATTAGATGGATTAGTTGGAAAAAATACAGTTATAATGTCTCTGCTAAATGGAGT
TGATAGCGAAGAGATAATAGGAGAAAGATTTGGAATTGGAAAAATGGTATATTCATATGTTACCAATATA
GATGCAAAGAAAATCAATAATAATATTATACACACTACTAATGGGATAATTGTATTTGGTAACAAAGATA
ATAGTGAAGATAGAAAAACTAATATAATAACTGAAGTCTTTGATGATGTAAATATAGAATATATTTTATC
AAAAGATATTCAACGAGATATGTGGTGGAAGTACATGGTTAATATTGGTGTAAATCAAACTTCAGCTATA
CTTGGTGCACCTTATGGAGTTTTTCAGAGTTCTGAGCATTTAAGAGAATTAGCAAAATCTGCAATGAGGG
AAGTTGTTGCTATAGCACAAGCAAAAGACATATCTCTTACAGAAGATGATGTTGAAAATTCATTACATAG
AATACTAGAACATTCAAAAGAAGGAAGAACATCAATGCTTCAAGACGTGGAAGCTCATAGACCTACAGAA
GTAGATATGTTTTCTAAGAATATCTGCAAACTTGGAAAAAAATATAGCATACCTACTCCTATAAATCAGA
CTTTATTTTATATGATAAAAGTAATTGAAAGTAGATTTTAAAGGGTATTTGTAAGAAATATTGATAATTA
TTGATTTTAAATTTTATTAATGTTATATACTATCCTTTTTGATAATCTCATGACCAAAATCCCTTAACGT
GAGTTTTCGTTCCACTGAGCGTCAGACCCCGTAGAAAAGATCAAAGGATCTTC
Features (pLannotate 1.2.2; 11 found; start..end, strand, type, name):
      1..589     +  rep_origin     ori: high-copy-number ColE1/pMB1/pBR322/pUC origin of replication
    910..1019    +  oriT           oriT: incP origin of transfer
   1052..1423    +  CDS            traJ: oriT-recognizing protein; traJ
   1461..1553    +  CDS            traI (fragment): TRAI6_ECOLX - Experimental evidence at protein level: Swiss-Prot protein existence level 1. The initiation process of transfer DNA synthesis requires the interaction of at least three plasmid-specific components (TraH, I, and J) at the transfer origin resulting in the assembly of a specialised nucleoprotein complex - the relaxosome. Site- and strand-specific cleavage at the transfer origin is dependent on TraI and TraJ. From Escherichia coli.
   1581..1597    +  polyA_signal   OpIE-2 poly(A) signal (fragment): immediate-early gene 2 from the Orgyia pseudotsugata multicapsid nucleopolyhedrovirus; baculovirus polyadenylation signal
   1811..1835    -  protein_bind   lac operator: The lac repressor binds to the lac operator to inhibit transcription in E. coli. This inhibition can be relieved by adding lactose or isopropyl-β-D-thiogalactopyranoside (IPTG). lac repressor encoded by lacI
   1876..3158    +  CDS            codA (fragment): E. coli cytosine deaminase; codA; confers sensitivity to 5-fluorocytosine
   3257..3411    +  CDS            lacZα (fragment): LacZα fragment of β-galactosidase; lacZ fragment
   5956..6576    +  CDS            catP: CAT2_CLOPF - Protein inferred from homology: Swiss-Prot protein existence level 3. This enzyme is an effector of chloramphenicol resistance in bacteria. From Clostridium perfringens.
   6656..7174    +  CDS            pyrD (fragment): PYRDB_DESRM - Experimental evidence at protein level: Swiss-Prot protein existence level 1. Together with PyrK, also forms a metal reductase complex able to reduce Fe(III)-chelates to Fe(II)-chelates, as well as soluble Cr(VI) and U(VI), using NADH as electron donor. To a lesser extent, can also use NADPH as an electron donor. Is unable to reduce riboflavin and FMN with NADH as electron donor. May have an in vivo role in metal reduction in D.reducens, which is an organism capable of reducing contaminant heavy metals and radionuclides. From Desulfotomaculum reducens (strain MI-1).
   7268..7849    +  CDS            pyrE: PYRE_CLOD6 - Protein inferred from homology: Swiss-Prot protein existence level 3. Catalyzes the transfer of a ribosyl phosphate group from 5- phosphoribose 1-diphosphate to orotate, leading to the formation of orotidine monophosphate (OMP). From Clostridioides difficile (strain 630) (Peptoclostridium difficile).
