[The description below was written by a language model from this plasmid's Addgene catalogue record and pLannotate feature annotations shown in this document.]
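Description:
pJAK205 is a bacterial knock-in plasmid derived from pJAK081 and built on the pMTLSC-7215 allele-exchange backbone, deposited as part of a genetic toolkit for Clostridioides difficile and related species. It is listed as an empty backbone with no gene insert. Its distinguishing feature is a 218 bp insertion carrying a 9 bp sequencing barcode (Barcode 5), which suggests it belongs to a series of otherwise equivalent plasmids with different barcodes. The construct is about 9.4 kb and is maintained at high copy in E. coli through a ColE1/pUC-type origin. Selection uses chloramphenicol resistance from catP, a clostridial chloramphenicol acetyltransferase gene.

An incP oriT with traJ and a fragment of traI allows the plasmid to be mobilised by conjugation from a suitable E. coli donor into the recipient. The E. coli cytosine deaminase gene codA, with a lac operator annotated just upstream, confers sensitivity to 5-fluorocytosine. This provides counter-selection against cells that retain the plasmid, so double-crossover recombinants can be recovered after an initial integration event. The annotation also detects a pyrD-like fragment and a full pyrE coding sequence matching C. difficile strain 630. These probably form part of the homology region that directs insertion to the pyrE locus, although the record does not state the integration site. The barcode insertion itself is not annotated in the feature table, and several kilobases of the sequence carry no annotation. The short lacZα fragment is likely a remnant of the cloning region, and the baculoviral poly(A) hit is probably a spurious match. The likely use is chromosomal tagging of strains with a short, sequence-identifiable barcode so they can be told apart by sequencing, but the record does not describe specific applications.
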