Addgene plasmid #245153: pJAK205
Purpose: (Empty Backbone) pJAK081-based knock-in plasmid with a 218 bp insertion containing 9 bp sequencing Barcode 5 (ACCGATTAG)
Depositing lab: Robert Fagan. Depositing organization: University of Sheffield. Publication: A set of genetic tools for use in Clostridioides difficile and related species. Fisher H, de Lussy Kubisa L, Jakhmola A, Walker E, Kirk JA, Oatley P, Chaudhuri RR, Douce GR, Ormsby MJ, Fagan RP. Microbiology (Reading). 2026 Feb;172(2). doi: 10.1099/mic.0.001665. PubMed 41712450.
Backbone
  Vector backbone: pMTLSC-7215
  Backbone manufacturer: Nigel P Minton
  Vector type: Bacterial knock-in
Growth in bacteria
  Bacterial resistance: Chloramphenicol, 25 μg/mL
  Growth temperature: 37°C
  Growth strain: DH5alpha
  Copy number: High Copy
Gene/Insert
  Gene/Insert name: None
Terms and licenses: Academic/Nonprofit Terms; Industry Terms: Not Available to Industry
How to cite: pJAK205 was a gift from Robert Fagan (Addgene plasmid # 245153 ; http://n2t.net/addgene:245153 ; RRID:Addgene_245153)
